>Addgene plasmid #197945 | pCDNA5/FRT_CoA-Snifit(G41) | addgene full sequence | sequence record 387347 | Addgene NGS Result
TTAGAAAAATAAACAAATAGGGGTTCCGCGCACATTTCCCCGAAAAGTGCCACCTGACGTCGACGGATCG
GGAGATCTCCCGATCCCCTATGGTGCACTCTCAGTACAATCTGCTCTGATGCCGCATAGTTAAGCCAGTA
TCTGCTCCCTGCTTGTGTGTTGGAGGTCGCTGAGTAGTGCGCGAGCAAAATTTAAGCTACAACAAGGCAA
GGCTTGACCGACAATTGCATGAAGAATCTGCTTAGGGTTAGGCGTTTTGCGCTGCTTCGCGATGTACGGG
CCAGATATACGCGTTGACATTGATTATTGACTAGTTATTAATAGTAATCAATTACGGGGTCATTAGTTCA
TAGCCCATATATGGAGTTCCGCGTTACATAACTTACGGTAAATGGCCCGCCTGGCTGACCGCCCAACGAC
CCCCGCCCATTGACGTCAATAATGACGTATGTTCCCATAGTAACGCCAATAGGGACTTTCCATTGACGTC
AATGGGTGGAGTATTTACGGTAAACTGCCCACTTGGCAGTACATCAAGTGTATCATATGCCAAGTACGCC
CCCTATTGACGTCAATGACGGTAAATGGCCCGCCTGGCATTATGCCCAGTACATGACCTTATGGGACTTT
CCTACTTGGCAGTACATCTACGTATTAGTCATCGCTATTACCATGGTGATGCGGTTTTGGCAGTACATCA
ATGGGCGTGGATAGCGGTTTGACTCACGGGGATTTCCAAGTCTCCACCCCATTGACGTCAATGGGAGTTT
GTTTTGGCACCAAAATCAACGGGACTTTCCAAAATGTCGTAACAACTCCGCCCCATTGACGCAAATGGGC
GGTAGGCGTGTACGGTGGGAGGTCTATATAAGCAGAGCTCTCTGGCTAACTAGAGAACCCACTGCTTACT
GGCTTATCGAAATTAATACGACTCACTATAGGGAGACCCAAGCTGGCTAGCGTTTAAACTTAAGCTTGGT
ACCGCCACCATGGCAGAGATCGGAACCGGCTTTCCTTTCGACCCTCACTACGTGGAAGTGCTGGGCGAGA
GAATGCACTATGTGGACGTGGGCCCCAGAGATGGAACCCCTGTGCTGTTTCTGCACGGCAACCCTACCAG
CAGCTACGTGTGGCGGAACATCATCCCTCACGTGGCCCCTACACACAGATGTATCGCCCCTGACCTGATC
GGCATGGGCAAGAGCGATAAGCCCGACCTGGGCTACTTCTTCGACGACCACGTGCGGTTCATGGACGCCT
TTATTGAGGCCCTCGGCCTGGAAGAGGTGGTGCTGGTTATTCACGATTGGGGCAGCGCCCTGGGATTCCA
CTGGGCCAAGAGAAACCCCGAGAGAGTGAAGGGAATCGCCTTCATGGAATTCATCAGGCCCATTCCTACC
TGGGACGAGTGGCCTGAGTTCGCCAGAGAGACATTCCAGGCCTTCAGAACCACCGACGTGGGCAGAAAGC
TGATCATCGACCAGAACGTGTTCATCGAGGGCACCCTGCCTATGGGAGTCGTTAGACCTCTGACCGAGGT
GGAAATGGACCACTACAGAGAGCCCTTTCTGAACCCCGTGGACCGGGAACCTCTTTGGAGATTCCCCAAC
GAGCTGCCCATTGCCGGCGAGCCTGCTAATATTGTGGCCCTGGTGGAAGAGTACATGGACTGGCTGCATC
AGAGCCCCGTGCCTAAGCTGCTGTTTTGGGGAACACCCGGCGTGCTGATTCCTCCTGCTGAAGCTGCCAG
ACTGGCCAAGAGCCTGCCTAATTGCAAGGCCGTGGATATCGGCCCTGGCCTGAATCTGCTGCAAGAGGAC
AACCCCGATCTGATCGGCTCCGAGATTGCCAGATGGCTGAGCACCCTGGAAATCAGCGGAGGATCTCTGG
CTGAAGCCGCCGCTAAAGAAGCCGCTGCAAAAGAGGCTGCCGCCAAAGAGGCAGCAGCAAAAGAAGCAGC
CGCTAAGGCTGCTGCTGGCGGATCTGTGAGCAAGGGCGAGGAGCTGTTCACCGGGGTGGTGCCCATCCTG
GTCGAGCTGGACGGCGACGTAAACGGCCACAAGTTCAGCGTGCGCGGCGAGGGCGAGGGCGATGCCACCA
ACGGCAAGCTGACCCTGAAGTTCATCTGCACCACCGGCAAGCTGCCCGTGCCCTGGCCCACCCTCGTGAC
CACCCTGACCTACGGCGTGCAGTGCTTCAGCCGCTACCCCGACCACATGAAGCGCCACGACTTCTTCAAG
TCCGCCATGCCCGAAGGCTACGTCCAGGAGCGCACCATCAGCTTCAAGGACGACGGCACCTACAAGACCC
GCGCCGAGGTGAAGTTCGAGGGCGACACCCTGGTGAACCGCATCGAGCTGAAGGGCATCGACTTCAAGGA
GGACGGCAACATCCTGGGGCACAAGCTGGAGTACAACTTCAACAGCCACAACGTCTATATCACCGCCGAC
AAGCAGAAGAACGGCATCAAGGCCAACTTCAAGATCCGCCACAACGTGGAGGACGGCAGCGTGCAGCTCG
CCGACCACTACCAGCAGAACACCCCCATCGGCGACGGCCCCGTGCTGCTGCCCGACAACCACTACCTGAG
CACCCAGTCCGTGCTGAGCAAAGACCCCAACGAGAAGCGCGATCACATGGTCCTGCTGGAGTTCGTGACC
GCCGCCGGGATCACTCACGGCGGATCCCCTCACCACGTGTTCGTGTCCGACTTCGTGGACTTCAGCATCT
ACGTGGACGCCCCTGAGGATCTGCTGCAGACCTGGTACATCAACCGGTTTCTGAAGTTCAGAGAGGGCGC
CTACACAGACCCCGACAGCTACTTCCACAACTACGCCAAGCTGACCAAAGAGGAAGCCATCAAGACCGCC
ATGACCTGGTGGAAAGAGATCAACTGGCTGAACCTGAAGCAGAACATCCTGCCTACCAGAGAGCGGGCCA
GCCTGATCCTGACCAAATCTGCCAATCACGCCGTGGAAGAAGTGCGGCTGAGAAAAGGATCTGGCGGCAC
CGGCACACCCTACCTGCAGTTCGATAGAAACCAGTGGGCCGCTCTGAGAGACAGCGTGCCAATGACACTG
AGCGAGGACGAGATCGCCAGACTGAAGGGCATCAATGAGGACCTGAGCCTGGAAGAGGTGGCCGAGATTT
ACCTGCCCCTGAGCCGGCTGCTGAACTTCTACATCAGCAGCAACCTGCGGAGACAGGCCGTGCTGGAACA
GTTCCTGGGAACAAACGGCCAGCGGATCCCCTACATCATCTCTATCGCCGGATCTGTGGCCGTGGGCAAG
AGCACAACAGCTAGAGTTCTGCAGGCCCTGCTGAGCAGATGGCCCGAGCATAGAAGAGTGGAACTGATTA
CCACCGCCGGCTTTCTGCACCCCAACCAGGTGCTGAAAGAACGGGGCCTGATGAAGAAGAAGGGCTTCCC
CGAGAGCTACGACATGCACCGGCTGGTCAAGTTTGTGTCCGACCTGAAGTCCGGCGTGCCCAATGTGACA
GCCCCTGTGTACAGCCACCTGATCTACGACGTGATCCCCGACGGCGATAAGACCGTGGTGCAGCCCGATA
TCCTGATTCTGGAAGGCCTGAACGTGCTGCAGAGCGGCATGGACTATCCTCATGATGGCGCTCCAGGATT
CTCCTCAATTTCCGCTTAAGCGGCCGCTCGAGTCTAGAGGGCCCGTTTAAACCCGCTGATCAGCCTCGAC
TGTGCCTTCTAGTTGCCAGCCATCTGTTGTTTGCCCCTCCCCCGTGCCTTCCTTGACCCTGGAAGGTGCC
ACTCCCACTGTCCTTTCCTAATAAAATGAGGAAATTGCATCGCATTGTCTGAGTAGGTGTCATTCTATTC
TGGGGGGTGGGGTGGGGCAGGACAGCAAGGGGGAGGATTGGGAAGACAATAGCAGGCATGCTGGGGATGC
GGTGGGCTCTATGGCTTCTGAGGCGGAAAGAACCAGCTGGGGCTCTAGGGGGTATCCCC
[124 nt withheld, positions 3980-4103]
C
[91 nt withheld, positions 4105-4195]
AGGGTGATGGTTCACGTACCTAGAAGTTCCTATTCCGAAGTTCCTATTCTCTAGAAAGTATAGGAACTTC
CTTGGCCAAAAAGCCTGAACTCACCGCGACGTCTGTCGAGAAGTTTCTGATCGAAAAGTTCGACAGCGTC
TCCGACCTGATGCAGCTCTCGGAGGGCGAAGAATCTCGTGCTTTCAGCTTCGATGTAGGAGGGCGTGGAT
ATGTCCTGCGGGTAAATAGCTGCGCCGATGGTTTCTACAAAGATCGTTATGTTTATCGGCACTTTGCATC
GGCCGCGCTCCCGATTCCGGAAGTGCTTGACATTGGGGAATTCAGCGAGAGCCTGACCTATTGCATCTCC
CGCCGTGCACAGGGTGTCACGTTGCAAGACCTGCCTGAAACCGAACTGCCCGCTGTTCTGCAGCCGGTCG
CGGAGGCCATGGATGCGATCGCTGCGGCCGATCTTAGCCAGACGAGCGGGTTCGGCCCATTCGGACCGCA
AGGAATCGGTCAATACACTACATGGCGTGATTTCATATGCGCGATTGCTGATCCCCATGTGTATCACTGG
CAAACTGTGATGGACGACACCGTCAGTGCGTCCGTCGCGCAGGCTCTCGATGAGCTGATGCTTTGGGCCG
AGGACTGCCCCGAAGTCCGGCACCTCGTGCACGCGGATTTCGGCTCCAACAATGTCCTGACGGACAATGG
CCGCATAACAGCGGTCATTGACTGGAGCGAGGCGATGTTCGGGGATTCCCAATACGAGGTCGCCAACATC
TTCTTCTGGAGGCCGTGGTTGGCTTGTATGGAGCAGCAGACGCGCTACTTCGAGCGGAGGCATCCGGAGC
TTGCAGGATCGCCGCGGCTCCGGGCGTATATGCTCCGCATTGGTCTTGACCAACTCTATCAGAGCTTGGT
TGACGGCAATTTCGATGATGCAGCTTGGGCGCAGGGTCGATGCGACGCAATCGTCCGATCCGGAGCCGGG
ACTGTCGGGCGTACACAAATCGCCCGCAGAAGCGCGGCCGTCTGGACCGATGGCTGTGTAGAAGTACTCG
CCGATAGTGGAAACCGACGCCCCAGCACTCGTCCGAGGGCAAAGGAATAGCACGTACTACGAGATTTCGA
TTCCACCGCCGCCTTCTATGAAAGGTTGGGCTTCGGAATCGTTTTCCGGGACGCCGGCTGGATGATCCTC
CAGCGCGGGGATCTCATGCTGGAGTTCTTCGCCCACCCCAACTTGTTTATTGCAGCTTATAATGGTTACA
AATAAAGCAATAGCATCACAAATTTCACAAATAAAGCATTTTTTTCACTGCATTCTAGTTGTGGTTTGTC
CAAACTCATCAATGTATCTTATCATGTCTGTATACCGTCGACCTCTAGCTAGAGCTTGGCGTAATCATGG
TCATAGCTGTTTCCTGTGTGAAATTGTTATCCGCTCACAATTCCACACAACATACGAGCCGGAAGCATAA
AGTGTAAAGCCTGGGGTGCCTAATGAGTGAGCTAACTCACATTAATTGCGTTGCGCTCACTGCCCGCTTT
CCAGTCGGGAAACCTGTCGTGCCAGCTGCATTAATGAATCGGCCAACGCGCGGGGAGAGGCGGTTTGCGT
ATTGGGCGCTCTTCCGCTTCCTCGCTCACTGACTCGCTGCGCTCGGTCGTTCGGCTGCGGCGAGCGGTAT
CAGCTCACTCAAAGGCGGTAATACGGTTATCCACAGAATCAGGGGATAACGCAGGAAAGAACATGTGAGC
AAAAGGCCAGCAAAAGGCCAGGAACCGTAAAAAGGCCGCGTTGCTGGCGTTTTTCCATAGGCTCCGCCCC
CCTGACGAGCATCACAAAAATCGACGCTCAAGTCAGAGGTGGCGAAACCCGACAGGACTATAAAGATACC
AGGCGTTTCCCCCTGGAAGCTCCCTCGTGCGCTCTCCTGTTCCGACCCTGCCGCTTACCGGATACCTGTC
CGCCTTTCTCCCTTCGGGAAGCGTGGCGCTTTCTCATAGCTCACGCTGTAGGTATCTCAGTTCGGTGTAG
GTCGTTCGCTCCAAGCTGGGCTGTGTGCACGAACCCCCCGTTCAGCCCGACCGCTGCGCCTTATCCGGTA
ACTATCGTCTTGAGTCCAACCCGGTAAGACACGACTTATCGCCACTGGCAGCAGCCACTGGTAACAGGAT
TAGCAGAGCGAGGTATGTAGGCGGTGCTACAGAGTTCTTGAAGTGGTGGCCTAACTACGGCTACACTAGA
AGAACAGTATTTGGTATCTGCGCTCTGCTGAAGCCAGTTACCTTCGGAAAAAGAGTTGGTAGCTCTTGAT
CCGGCAAACAAACCACCGCTGGTAGCGGTGGTTTTTTTGTTTGCAAGCAGCAGATTACGCGCAGAAAAAA
AGGATCTCAAGAAGATCCTTTGATCTTTTCTACGGGGTCTGACGCTCAGTGGAACGAAAACTCACGTTAA
GGGATTTTGGTCATGAGATTATCAAAAAGGATCTTCACCTAGATCCTTTTAAATTAAAAATGAAGTTTTA
AATCAATCTAAAGTATATATGAGTAAACTTGGTCTGACAGTTACCAATGCTTAATCAGTGAGGCACCTAT
CTCAGCGATCTGTCTATTTCGTTCATCCATAGTTGCCTGACTCCCCGTCGTGTAGATAACTACGATACGG
GAGGGCTTACCATCTGGCCCCAGTGCTGCAATGATACCGCGAGACCCACGCTCACCGGCTCCAGATTTAT
CAGCAATAAACCAGCCAGCCGGAAGGGCCGAGCGCAGAAGTGGTCCTGCAACTTTATCCGCCTCCATCCA
GTCTATTAATTGTTGCCGGGAAGCTAGAGTAAGTAGTTCGCCAGTTAATAGTTTGCGCAACGTTGTTGCC
ATTGCTACAGGCATCGTGGTGTCACGCTCGTCGTTTGGTATGGCTTCATTCAGCTCCGGTTCCCAACGAT
CAAGGCGAGTTACATGATCCCCCATGTTGTGCAAAAAAGCGGTTAGCTCCTTCGGTCCTCCGATCGTTGT
CAGAAGTAAGTTGGCCGCAGTGTTATCACTCATGGTTATGGCAGCACTGCATAATTCTCTTACTGTCATG
CCATCCGTAAGATGCTTTTCTGTGACTGGTGAGTACTCAACCAAGTCATTCTGAGAATAGTGTATGCGGC
GACCGAGTTGCTCTTGCCCGGCGTCAATACGGGATAATACCGCGCCACATAGCAGAACTTTAAAAGTGCT
CATCATTGGAAAACGTTCTTCGGGGCGAAAACTCTCAAGGATCTTACCGCTGTTGAGATCCAGTTCGATG
TAACCCACTCGTGCACCCAACTGATCTTCAGCATCTTTTACTTTCACCAGCGTTTCTGGGTGAGCAAAAA
CAGGAAGGCAAAATGCCGCAAAAAAGGGAATAAGGGCGACACGGAAATGTTGAATACTCATACTCTTCCT
TTTTCAATATTATTGAAGCATTTATCAGGGTTATTGTCTCATGAGCGGATACATATTTGAATGTAT
Features (pLannotate 1.2.2; 23 found; start..end, strand, type, name):
     89..141     -  misc_feature   bom (fragment): basis of mobility region from pBR322
    296..675     +  enhancer       CMV enhancer: human cytomegalovirus immediate early enhancer
    676..879     +  promoter       CMV promoter: human cytomegalovirus (CMV) immediate early promoter
    875..908     +  LTR            5' LTR (truncated) (fragment): truncated 5' long terminal repeat (LTR) from HIV-1
    924..942     +  promoter       T7 promoter: promoter for bacteriophage T7 RNA polymerase
    990..1868    +  CDS            dhaA: DHAA_PSEPV - Experimental evidence at protein level: Swiss-Prot protein existence level 1. Catalyzes hydrolytic cleavage of carbon-halogen bonds in halogenated aliphatic compounds, leading to the formation of the corresponding primary alcohols, halide ions and protons. Has a broad substrate specificity, as it is able to dehalogenate mono- and di- chlorinated and brominated alkanes (up to at least C10), and the two isomers of 1,3-dichloropropene to 3-chloroallyl alcohol; the highest activity was found with 1,2-dibromoethane, while no activity was observed with the analog 1,2-dichloroethane. Fro
   1986..2681    +  CDS            superfolder GFP: GFP variant that folds robustly even when fused to poorly folded proteins (Pédelacq et al., 2006) mammalian codon-optimized
   2655..2996    +  CDS            coaA (fragment): COAA_ECOLI - Also known as panK, rts. Experimental evidence at protein level: Swiss-Prot protein existence level 1. From Escherichia coli (strain K12).
   3015..3626    +  CDS            coaA (fragment): COAA_ECOLI - Also known as panK, rts. Experimental evidence at protein level: Swiss-Prot protein existence level 1. From Escherichia coli (strain K12).
   3710..3934    +  polyA_signal   bGH poly(A) signal: bovine growth hormone polyadenylation signal
   3938..3959    +  promoter       SV40 promoter (fragment): SV40 enhancer and early promoter
   3980..4213    +  rep_origin     f1 ori (fragment) (sequence partly withheld): f1 bacteriophage origin of replication; arrow indicates direction of (+) strand synthesis
   4218..4265    +  protein_bind   FRT: FLP-mediated recombination occurs in the 8-bp core sequence TCTAGAAA (Turan and Bode, 2011). FLP recombinase from the Saccharomyces cerevisiae 2μ plasmid
   4273..5295    +  CDS            HygR: aminoglycoside phosphotransferase from E. coli; aph(4)-Ia; confers resistance to hygromycin
   5305..5430    +  CDS            ble (fragment): BLE_KLEPN - Experimental evidence at protein level: Swiss-Prot protein existence level 1. Binding protein with a strong affinity to the bleomycin family of antibiotics. Binds to CL990; an antimitotic-antibiotic compound. From Klebsiella pneumoniae.
   5425..5546    +  polyA_signal   SV40 poly(A) signal: SV40 polyadenylation signal
   5619..5635    -  protein_bind   lac operator: The lac repressor binds to the lac operator to inhibit transcription in E. coli. This inhibition can be relieved by adding lactose or isopropyl-β-D-thiogalactopyranoside (IPTG). lac repressor encoded by lacI
   5643..5673    -  promoter       lac promoter: promoter for the E. coli lac operon
   5688..5709    -  protein_bind   CAP binding site: CAP binding activates transcription in the presence of cAMP. E. coli catabolite activator protein
   5722..5814    -  CDS            lacI (fragment): lac repressor; lacI; The lac repressor binds to the lac operator to inhibit transcription in E. coli. This inhibition can be relieved by adding lactose or isopropyl-β-D-thiogalactopyranoside (IPTG).
   5997..6585    -  rep_origin     ori: high-copy-number ColE1/pMB1/pBR322/pUC origin of replication
   6756..7616    -  CDS            AmpR: β-lactamase; bla; confers resistance to ampicillin, carbenicillin, and related antibiotics
   7617..30      -  promoter       AmpR promoter (across the origin): bla
