[The description below was written by a language model from this plasmid's Addgene catalogue record and pLannotate feature annotations shown in this document.]
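Description:
pCDNA5/FRT_CoA-Snifit(G41) is a 7.7 kb mammalian expression plasmid built on the pCDNA5/FRT backbone, carrying the protein component of a semisynthetic coenzyme A biosensor. In bacteria it is maintained at high copy from a ColE1/pUC-type origin and selected through the β-lactamase (AmpR) gene. The remaining small annotations (fragments of f1 ori, bom, lac promoter/operator, lacI, ble, an SV40 promoter and an HIV-1 LTR) appear to be backbone remnants or short sequence matches rather than functional parts of the design.

The payload is a single fusion open reading frame, recorded as Halo-GFP-ecPanK and assembled by Gibson cloning. It is driven by the CMV immediate-early enhancer and promoter, with a T7 promoter just upstream of the coding region, and terminated by the bGH polyadenylation signal. The feature table shows a haloalkane dehalogenase-derived sequence (the annotated dhaA, corresponding to the HaloTag self-labelling domain), followed by superfolder GFP and then E. coli pantothenate kinase (coaA/PanK). The kinase is annotated as two adjacent fragments, and the record lists the substitutions D127A, L277W and F252Y. The record does not explain the role of each mutation or the meaning of "G41". In a Snifit-type sensor, a self-labelling tag generally serves to attach a synthetic fluorescent ligand, with the fluorescent protein as its optical partner and the binding protein as the analyte-sensing element.

Downstream of the expression cassette sits an FRT site immediately followed by a hygromycin resistance gene and an SV40 poly(A) signal. This arrangement is typical of FLP-mediated integration systems, in which recombination into a genomic FRT site in a suitable host line allows hygromycin selection of stable, single-site integrants. The stated purpose is expression of CoA-Snifit in mammalian cells, in work on coenzyme A homeostasis.
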