Addgene plasmid #197945: pCDNA5/FRT_CoA-Snifit(G41)
Purpose: Expression of CoA-Snifit in mammalian cells
Depositing lab: Kai Johnsson. Depositing organization: Max Planck Institute for Medical Research. Publication: Probing coenzyme A homeostasis with semisynthetic biosensors. Xue L, Schnacke P, Frei MS, Koch B, Hiblot J, Wombacher R, Fabritz S, Johnsson K. Nat Chem Biol. 2022 Oct 31. doi: 10.1038/s41589-022-01172-7. PubMed 36316571.
Backbone
  Vector backbone: pCDNA5/FRT
  Vector type: Mammalian Expression
  Selectable markers: Hygromycin
Growth in bacteria
  Bacterial resistance: Ampicillin, 100 μg/mL
  Growth temperature: 37°C
  Growth strain: DH5alpha
  Copy number: High Copy
Gene/Insert
  Gene/Insert name: Halo-GFP-ecPanK
  Species: other
  Mutation: PanK=PanK-D127A,L277W,F252Y
  Cloning method: Gibson Cloning
Terms and licenses: Academic/Nonprofit Terms; Industry Terms: Not Available to Industry
How to cite: pCDNA5/FRT_CoA-Snifit(G41) was a gift from Kai Johnsson (Addgene plasmid # 197945 ; http://n2t.net/addgene:197945 ; RRID:Addgene_197945)
